>Addgene plasmid #216345 | Golgi-FAST-IRES-iRFP670 | addgene full sequence | sequence record 427414 | Addgene NGS Result
ATTTATGCAGAGGCCGAGGCCGCCTCGGCCTCTGAGCTATTCCAGAAGTAGTGAGGAGGCTTTTTTGGAG
GCCTAGGCTTTTGCAAAGATCGATCAAGAGACAGGATGAGGATCGTTTCGCATGATTGAACAAGATGGAT
TGCACGCAGGTTCTCCGGCCGCTTGGGTGGAGAGGCTATTCGGCTATGACTGGGCACAACAGACAATCGG
CTGCTCTGATGCCGCCGTGTTCCGGCTGTCAGCGCAGGGGCGCCCGGTTCTTTTTGTCAAGACCGACCTG
TCCGGTGCCCTGAATGAACTGCAAGACGAGGCAGCGCGGCTATCGTGGCTGGCCACGACGGGCGTTCCTT
GCGCAGCTGTGCTCGACGTTGTCACTGAAGCGGGAAGGGACTGGCTGCTATTGGGCGAAGTGCCGGGGCA
GGATCTCCTGTCATCTCACCTTGCTCCTGCCGAGAAAGTATCCATCATGGCTGATGCAATGCGGCGGCTG
CATACGCTTGATCCGGCTACCTGCCCATTCGACCACCAAGCGAAACATCGCATCGAGCGAGCACGTACTC
GGATGGAAGCCGGTCTTGTCGATCAGGATGATCTGGACGAAGAGCATCAGGGGCTCGCGCCAGCCGAACT
GTTCGCCAGGCTCAAGGCGAGCATGCCCGACGGCGAGGATCTCGTCGTGACCCATGGCGATGCCTGCTTG
CCGAATATCATGGTGGAAAATGGCCGCTTTTCTGGATTCATCGACTGTGGCCGGCTGGGTGTGGCGGACC
GCTATCAGGACATAGCGTTGGCTACCCGTGATATTGCTGAAGAGCTTGGCGGCGAATGGGCTGACCGCTT
CCTCGTGCTTTACGGTATCGCCGCTCCCGATTCGCAGCGCATCGCCTTCTATCGCCTTCTTGACGAGTTC
TTCTGAGCGGGACTCTGGGGTTCGAAATGACCGACCAAGCGACGCCCAACCTGCCATCACGAGATTTCGA
TTCCACCGCCGCCTTCTATGAAAGGTTGGGCTTCGGAATCGTTTTCCGGGACGCCGGCTGGATGATCCTC
CAGCGCGGGGATCTCATGCTGGAGTTCTTCGCCCACCCTAGGGGGAGGCTAACTGAAACACGGAAGGAGA
CAATACCGGAAGGAACCCGCGCTATGACGGCAATAAAAAGACAGAATAAAACGCACGGTGTTGGGTCGTT
TGTTCATAAACGCGGGGTTCGGTCCCAGGGCTGGCACTCTGTCGATACCCCACCGAGACCCCATTGGGGC
CAATACGCCCGCGTTTCTTCCTTTTCCCCACCCCACCCCCCAAGTTCGGGTGAAGGCCCAGGGCTCGCAG
CCAACGTCGGGGCGGCAGGCCCTGCCATAGCCTCAGGTTACTCATATATACTTTAGATTGATTTAAAACT
TCATTTTTAATTTAAAAGGATCTAGGTGAAGATCCTTTTTGATAATCTCATGACCAAAATCCCTTAACGT
GAGTTTTCGTTCCACTGAGCGTCAGACCCCGTAGAAAAGATCAAAGGATCTTCTTGAGATCCTTTTTTTC
TGCGCGTAATCTGCTGCTTGCAAACAAAAAAACCACCGCTACCAGCGGTGGTTTGTTTGCCGGATCAAGA
GCTACCAACTCTTTTTCCGAAGGTAACTGGCTTCAGCAGAGCGCAGATACCAAATACTGTTCTTCTAGTG
TAGCCGTAGTTAGGCCACCACTTCAAGAACTCTGTAGCACCGCCTACATACCTCGCTCTGCTAATCCTGT
TACCAGTGGCTGCTGCCAGTGGCGATAAGTCGTGTCTTACCGGGTTGGACTCAAGACGATAGTTACCGGA
TAAGGCGCAGCGGTCGGGCTGAACGGGGGGTTCGTGCACACAGCCCAGCTTGGAGCGAACGACCTACACC
GAACTGAGATACCTACAGCGTGAGCTATGAGAAAGCGCCACGCTTCCCGAAGGGAGAAAGGCGGACAGGT
ATCCGGTAAGCGGCAGGGTCGGAACAGGAGAGCGCACGAGGGAGCTTCCAGGGGGAAACGCCTGGTATCT
TTATAGTCCTGTCGGGTTTCGCCACCTCTGACTTGAGCGTCGATTTTTGTGATGCTCGTCAGGGGGGCGG
AGCCTATGGAAAAACGCCAGCAACGCGGCCTTTTTACGGTTCCTGGCCTTTTGCTGGCCTTTTGCTCACA
TGTTCTTTCCTGCGTTATCCCCTGATTCTGTGGATAACCGTATTACCGCCATGCATTAGTTATTAATAGT
AATCAATTACGGGGTCATTAGTTCATAGCCCATATATGGAGTTCCGCGTTACATAACTTACGGTAAATGG
CCCGCCTGGCTGACCGCCCAACGACCCCCGCCCATTGACGTCAATAATGACGTATGTTCCCATAGTAACG
CCAATAGGGACTTTCCATTGACGTCAATGGGTGGAGTATTTACGGTAAACTGCCCACTTGGCAGTACATC
AAGTGTATCATATGCCAAGTACGCCCCCTATTGACGTCAATGACGGTAAATGGCCCGCCTGGCATTATGC
CCAGTACATGACCTTATGGGACTTTCCTACTTGGCAGTACATCTACGTATTAGTCATCGCTATTACCATG
GTGATGCGGTTTTGGCAGTACATCAATGGGCGTGGATAGCGGTTTGACTCACGGGGATTTCCAAGTCTCC
ACCCCATTGACGTCAATGGGAGTTTGTTTTGGCACCAAAATCAACGGGACTTTCCAAAATGTCGTAACAA
CTCCGCCCCATTGACGCAAATGGGCGGTAGGCGTGTACGGTGGGAGGTCTATATAAGCAGAGCTGGTTTA
GTGAACCGTCAGATCCGCTAGCGCTACCGGACTCAGATCTCGAGCTCGCCACCATGATTCACACCAACCT
GAAGAAAAAGTTCAGCTGCTGCGTCCTGGTCTTTCTTCTGTTTGCAGTCATCTGTGTGTGGAAGGAAAAG
AAGAAAGGGAGTTACTATGATTCCTTTAAATTGCAAACCAAGGAATTCCTGCAGTCGACGGTACCGCGGG
CCCGGGATCCACCGGTCGCCACCATGGAGCATGTTGCCTTTGGCAGTGAGGACATCGAGAACACTCTGGC
CAATATGGACGACGAACAACTGGATAGGTTGGCCTTTGGCGTAATTCAGCTCGATGGTGACGGGAATATC
CTGCTGTACAATGCTGCTGAAGGGGACATCACTGGCAGAGATCCCAAACAGGTGATTGGGAAGAACTTCT
TCAAGGATGTTGCACCTGGAACGGATACTCCCGAGTTTTACGGCAAATTCAAGGAAGGCGCAGCGTCAGG
GAATCTGAACACCATGTTCGAATGGACGATACCGACAAGCAGGGGACCAACCAAGGTCAAGGTGCACTTG
AAGAAAGCCCTTTCCGGTGACAGATATTGGGTCTTTGTGAAACGGGTGGGATCCGAACAAAAGCTTATTT
CTGAAGAGGACTTGTAACTCGAGGACTACAAGGACGACGACGACAAGCCCGGGATCCGCCCCTCTCCCTC
CCCCCCCCCTAACGTTACTGGCCGAAGCCGCTTGGAATAAGGCCGGTGTGCGTTTGTCTATATGTTATTT
TCCACCATATTGCCGTCTTTTGGCAATGTGAGGGCCCGGAAACCTGGCCCTGTCTTCTTGACGAGCATTC
CTAGGGGTCTTTCCCCTCTCGCCAAAGGAATGCAAGGTCTGTTGAATGTCGTGAAGGAAGCAGTTCCTCT
GGAAGCTTCTTGAAGACAAACAACGTCTGTAGCGACCCTTTGCAGGCAGCGGAACCCCCCACCTGGCGAC
AGGTGCCTCTGCGGCCAAAAGCCACGTGTATAAGATACACCTGCAAAGGCGGCACAACCCCAGTGCCACG
TTGTGAGTTGGATAGTTGTGGAAAGAGTCAAATGGCTCTCCTCAAGCGTATTCAACAAGGGGCTGAAGGA
TGCCCAGAAGGTACCCCATTGTATGGGATCTGATCTGGGGCCTCGGTACACATGCTTTACATGTGTTTAG
TCGAGGTTAAAAAAACGTCTAGGCCCCCCGAACCACGGGGACGTGGTTTTCCTTTGAAAAACACGATGAT
AATATGGCCACAACCATGGCGGGTCAGTTCCGCAGCTACGTGTGGGACCCGCTGCTGATCCTGTCGCAGA
TCGTCCTCATGCAGACCGTGTATTACGGCTCGCTGGGCCTGTGGCTGGCGCTGGTGGACGGGCTAGTGCG
AAGCAGCCCCTCGCTGGACCAGATGTTCGACGCCGAGATCCTGGGCTTTTCCACCCCTCCAGGCCGGCTC
TCCATGATGTCCTTCATCCTCAACGCCCTCACCTGTGCCCTGGGCTTGCTGTACTTCATCCGGCGAGGAA
AGCAGTGTCTGGATTTCACTGTCACTGTCCATTTCTTTCACCTCCTGGGCTGCTGGTTCTACAGCTCCCG
TTTCCCCTCGGCGCTGACCTGGTGGCTGGTCCAAGCCGTGTGCATTGCACTCATGGCTGTCATCGGGGAG
TACCTGTGCATGCGGACGGAGCTCAAGGAGATACCCCTCAACTCAGCCCCTAAATCCAATGTCCGGGATC
CACCGGTCGCCACCGCTACTGCGCGTAAGGTCGATCTCACCTCCTGCGATCGCGAGCCGATCCACATCCC
CGGCAGCATTCAGCCGTGCGGCTGCCTGCTAGCCTGCGACGCGCAGGCGGTGCGGATCACGCGCATTACG
GAAAATGCCGGCGCGTTCTTTGGACGCGAAACTCCGCGGGTCGGTGAGCTACTCGCCGATTACTTCGGCG
AGACCGAAGCCCATGCGCTGCGCAACGCACTGGCGCAGTCCTCCGATCCAAAGCGACCGGCGCTGATCTT
CGGTTGGCGCGACGGCCTGACCGGCCGCACCTTCGACATCTCACTGCATCGCCATGACGGTACATCGATC
ATCGAGTTCGAGCCTGCGGCGGCCGAACAGGCCGACAATCCGCTGCGGCTGACGCGGCAGATCATCGCGC
GCACCAAAGAACTGAAGTCGCTCGAAGAGATGGCCGCACGGGTGCCGCGCTATCTGCAGGCGATGCTCGG
CTATCACCGCGTGATGTTGTACCGCTTCGCGGACGACGGCTCCGGGATGGTGATCGGCGAGGCGAAGCGC
AGCGACCTCGAGAGCTTTCTCGGTCAGCACTTTCCGGCGTCGCTGGTCCCGCAGCAGGCGCGGCTACTGT
ACTTGAAGAACGCGATCCGCGTGGTCTCGGATTCGCGCGGCATCAGCAGCCGGATCGTGCCCGAGCACGA
CGCCTCCGGCGCCGCGCTCGATCTGTCGTTCGCGCACCTGCGCAGCATCTCGCCCTGCCATCTCGAATTT
CTGCGGAACATGGGCGTCAGCGCCTCGATGTCGCTGTCGATCATCATTGACGGCACGCTATGGGGATTGA
TCATCTGTCATCATTACGAGCCGCGTGCCGTGCCGATGGCGCAGCGCGTCGCGGCCGAAATGTTCGCCGA
CTTCTTATCGCTGCACTTCACCGCCGCCCACCACCAACGCGGATCCGAACAAAAGCTTATTTCTGAAGAG
GACTTGTAATTAATTAAGCAAGGGCGAATTGTTGTTGTTAACTTGTTTATTGCAGCTTATAATGGTTACA
AATAAAGCAATAGCATCACAAATTTCACAAATAAAGCATTTTTTTCACTGCATTCTAGTTGTGGTTTGTC
CAAACTCATCAATGTATCTTAAGGCGTAAATTGTAAGCGTTAATATTTTGTTAAAATTCGCGTTAAATTT
TTGTTAAATCAGCTCATTTTTTAACCAATAGGCCGAAATCGGCAAAATCCCTTATAAATCAAAAGAATAG
ACCGAGATAGGGT
[37 nt withheld, positions 5824-5860]
AAAGAACGTGGACTCCAACGTCAAAGG
[49 nt withheld, positions 5888-5936]
T
[91 nt withheld, positions 5938-6028]
G
[124 nt withheld, positions 6030-6153]
CAGGTGGCACTTTTCGGGGAAATGTGCGCGGAACCCCTATTTGTTTATTTTTCTAAATACATTCAAATAT
GTATCCGCTCATGAGACAATAACCCTGATAAATGCTTCAATAATATTGAAAAAGGAAGAGTCCTGAGGCG
GAAAGAACCAGCTGTGGAATGTGTGTCAGTTAGGGTGTGGAAAGTCCCCAGGCTCCCCAGCAGGCAGAAG
TATGCAAAGCATGCATCTCAATTAGTCAGCAACCATAGTCCCGCCCCTAACTCCGCCCATCCCGCCCCTA
ACTCCGCCCAGTTCCGCCCATTCTCCGCCCCATGGCTGACTAATTTTTTTT
Features (pLannotate 1.2.2; 21 found; start..end, strand, type, name):
    122..916     +  CDS            NeoR/KanR: aminoglycoside phosphotransferase from Tn5; aph(3')-II (or nptII); confers resistance to neomycin, kanamycin, and G418 (Geneticin®)
    937..1089    +  CDS            ble (fragment): BLE_KLEPN - Experimental evidence at protein level: Swiss-Prot protein existence level 1. Binding protein with a strong affinity to the bleomycin family of antibiotics. Binds to CL990; an antimitotic-antibiotic compound. From Klebsiella pneumoniae.
   1148..1195    +  polyA_signal   HSV TK poly(A) signal: herpes simplex virus thymidine kinase polyadenylation signal (Cole and Stacy, 1985)
   1286..1302    -  polyA_signal   bGH poly(A) signal (fragment): bovine growth hormone polyadenylation signal
   1524..2112    +  rep_origin     ori: high-copy-number ColE1/pMB1/pBR322/pUC origin of replication
   2287..2590    +  enhancer       CMV enhancer: human cytomegalovirus immediate early enhancer
   2591..2794    +  promoter       CMV promoter: human cytomegalovirus (CMV) immediate early promoter
   2817..2847    +  misc_feature   MCS (fragment): multiple cloning site
   2854..2988    +  CDS            ST6GAL1 (fragment): SIAT1_HUMAN - Also known as SIAT1. Experimental evidence at protein level: Swiss-Prot protein existence level 1. Transfers sialic acid from CMP-sialic acid to galactose- containing acceptor substrates. From Homo sapiens (Human).
   2989..3020    +  misc_feature   MCS (fragment): multiple cloning site
   3034..3408    +  CDS            Y-FAST: small protein tag, derived from photoactive yellow protein, that allows in vivo fluorescent labeling by addition of a cell-permeant fluorogen (Plamont et al., 2016)
   3418..3444    +  CDS            Myc (fragment): Myc (human c-Myc proto-oncogene) epitope tag
   3457..3477    +  CDS            FLAG (fragment): FLAG® epitope tag, followed by an enterokinase cleavage site
   3489..4075    +  misc_feature   IRES2: internal ribosome entry site (IRES) of the encephalomyocarditis virus (EMCV)
   4076..4543    +  CDS            SYS1: SYS1_HUMAN - Also known as C20orf169. Experimental evidence at protein level: Swiss-Prot protein existence level 1. Involved in protein trafficking. May serve as a receptor for ARFRP1. From Homo sapiens (Human).
   4571..5500    +  CDS            iRFP670: iRFP670 is a basic (constitutively fluorescent) near ir fluorescent protein published in 2013, derived from Rhodopseudomonas palustris CGA009. It has low acid sensitivity. It requires the cofactor biliverdin for fluorescence.
   5510..5536    +  CDS            Myc (fragment): Myc (human c-Myc proto-oncogene) epitope tag
   5570..5691    +  polyA_signal   SV40 poly(A) signal: SV40 polyadenylation signal
   5725..6153    -  rep_origin     f1 ori (sequence partly withheld): f1 bacteriophage origin of replication; arrow indicates direction of (+) strand synthesis
   6180..6284    +  promoter       AmpR promoter: bla
   6353..79      +  promoter       SV40 promoter (across the origin): SV40 early promoter
