[The description below was written by a language model from this plasmid's Addgene catalogue record and pLannotate feature annotations shown in this document.]
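Description:
Golgi-FAST-IRES-iRFP670 is a mammalian expression plasmid of about 6.5 kb, assembled by Gibson cloning into an existing kanamycin-resistant backbone. It replicates at high copy in E. coli from a ColE1/pUC-type origin and also carries an f1 phage origin. Selection relies on the Tn5 NeoR/KanR aminoglycoside phosphotransferase gene, preceded by a bacterial AmpR (bla) promoter and an SV40 early promoter and followed by an HSV TK polyadenylation signal. This arrangement normally gives kanamycin resistance in bacteria and G418 resistance in mammalian cells. The depositor notes, however, that the SV40 promoter is only partial, so mammalian selection should not be assumed.

The payload is a single bicistronic transcript driven by the CMV immediate-early enhancer and promoter and terminated by an SV40 poly(A) signal. The first open reading frame joins an N-terminal fragment of human ST6GAL1, a sialyltransferase, to pFAST. In this design the ST6GAL1 fragment acts as the Golgi-targeting element. pFAST is a small tag engineered from the Halorhodospira halophila photoactive yellow protein, and it fluoresces only when bound to an added cell-permeant fluorogen. The annotation software labels this region as the related Y-FAST. A C-terminal myc tag follows, along with a partial match to a FLAG epitope. An EMCV IRES then allows cap-independent translation of the second reading frame. That frame fuses human SYS1, a protein involved in trafficking, to the biliverdin-dependent near-infrared fluorescent protein iRFP670, again with a C-terminal myc tag.

The record gives the purpose as testing localization of pFAST and iRFP670 to the Golgi complex. Because both reporters come from one transcript, their distributions can be compared in the same cell. The depositor reports use in HeLa cells.
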