Addgene plasmid #216345: Golgi-FAST-IRES-iRFP670
Purpose: For testing localization of pFAST and iRFP670 proteins to Golgi complex
Depositing lab: Alison Tebo. Depositing organization: HHMI, Janelia Research Campus.
Backbone
  Vector backbone: Addgene #70113
  Backbone size w/o insert (bp): 3798
  Vector type: Mammalian Expression
Growth in bacteria
  Bacterial resistance: Kanamycin, 50 μg/mL
  Growth temperature: 37°C
  Growth strain: DH5alpha
  Copy number: High Copy
Gene/Insert
  Gene/Insert name: ST6Gal1_pFAST-IRES-Sys1_iRFP670
  Species: pFAST derived from photoactive yellow protein (PYP) from H. Halophila; iRPF670 derived from Rhodopseudomonas palustris CGA009
  Insert size (bp): 2686
  Mutation: n/a
  Promoter: CMV
  Tag / fusion protein: myc for FAST and iRF670 proteins (C terminal on insert)
  Cloning method: Gibson Cloning
Terms and licenses: Academic/Nonprofit Terms; Industry Terms: Not Available to Industry
Depositor comments: used in HeLa cells; SV40 promoter partial
How to cite: Golgi-FAST-IRES-iRFP670 was a gift from Alison Tebo (Addgene plasmid # 216345 ; http://n2t.net/addgene:216345 ; RRID:Addgene_216345)
